>Addgene plasmid #26410 | pF149 pSOD1G85RAcGFP1 | depositor partial sequence | sequence record 12458 | Author sequence
AATTCCATGGCGACGAAGGCCGTGTGCGTGCTGAAGGGCGACGGCCCAGTGCAGGGCATCATCAATTTCG
AGCAGAAGGAAAGTAATGGACCAGTGAAGGTGTGGGGAAGCATTAAAGGACTGACTGAAGGCCTGCATGG
ATTCCATGTTCATGAGTTTGGAGATAATACAGCAGGCTGTACCAGTGCAGGTCCTCACTTTAATCCTCTA
TCCAGAAAACACGGTGGGCCAAAGGATGAAGAGAGGCATGTTGGAGACTTGCGCAATGTGACTGCTGACA
AAGATGGTGTGGCCGATGTGTCTATTGAAGATTCTGTGATCTCACTCTCAGGAGACCATTGCATCATTGG
CCGCACACTGGTGGTCCATGAAAAAGCAGATGACTTGGGCAAAGGTGGTAATGAAGAAAGTACAAAGACA
GGAAACGCTGGAAGTCGTTTGGCTTGTGGTGTAATTGGGATCGCCCAAGGG
