>Addgene plasmid #26410 | pF149 pSOD1G85RAcGFP1 | addgene partial sequence | sequence record 32606 | 26410 with CMV-F
GCAGAGCTGGTTTAGTGAACCGTCAGATCCGCTAGCGCTACCGGACTCAGATCTCGAGCTCAAGCTTCGA
ATTCCATGGCGACGAAGGCCGTGTGCGTGCTGAAGGGCGACGGCCCAGTGCAGGGCATCATCAATTTCGA
GCAGAAGGAAAGTAATGGACCAGTGAAGGTGTGGGGAAGCATTAAAGGACTGACTGAAGGCCTGCATGGA
TTCCATGTTCATGAGTTTGGAGATAATACAGCAGGCTGTACCAGTGCAGGTCCTCACTTTAATCCTCTAT
CCAGAAAACACGGTGGGCCAAAGGATGAAGAGAGGCATGTTGGAGACTTGCGTAATGTGACTGCTGACAA
AGATGGTGTGGCCGATGTGTCTATTGAAGATTCTGTGATCTCACTCTCAGGAGACCATTGCATCATTGGC
CGCACACTGGTGGTCCATGAAAAAGCAGATGACTTGGGCAAAGGTGGAAATGAAGAAAGTACAAAGACAG
GAAACGCTGGAAGTCGTTTGGCTTGTGGTGTAATTGGGATCGCCCAAGGGTCGACGGTACCGCGGGCCCG
GGATCCACCGGTCATGGTGAGCAAGGGCGCCGAGCTGTTCACCGGCATCGTGCCCATCCTGATCGAGCTG
AATGGCGATGTGAATGGCCACAAGTTCAGCGTGAGCGGCGAGGGCGAGGGCGATGCCACCTACGGCAAGC
TGACCCTGAAGTTCATCTGCACCACCGGCAAGCTGCCTGTGCCCTGGCCCACCCTGGTGACCACCCTGAG
CTACGGCGTGCAGTGCTTCTCACGCTACCCCGATCACATGAAGCAGCACGACTTCTTCAAGAGCGCCATG
CCTGAGG
