[The description below was written by a language model from this plasmid's Addgene catalogue record.]
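Description:
pF149 pSOD1G85RAcGFP1 is a mammalian expression plasmid built on the Clontech pAcGFP1-N1 backbone (about 4.7 kb without insert). It is designed to produce human superoxide dismutase 1 carrying the G85R substitution as a fusion to the green fluorescent protein AcGFP1. The plasmid is propagated in E. coli under kanamycin selection, and it carries a neomycin resistance marker so that transfected mammalian cells can be selected with G418. The record does not state the promoter explicitly. However, the listed CMV forward sequencing primer is consistent with the CMV immediate-early promoter normally found upstream of the cloning site in N1-type vectors. No feature table is provided, so origins of replication and polyadenylation signals are not documented here.

The insert is the complete human SOD1 cDNA, roughly 0.47 kb, originally derived from an earlier cDNA clone. It was first subcloned into a pET28 vector, where site-directed mutagenesis changed codon 85 from glycine to arginine. The mutated cDNA was then PCR-amplified with flanking EcoRI and SalI sites and ligated into the corresponding sites of pAcGFP1-N1, both of which remain intact. This places SOD1 upstream of the fluorescent protein, so GFP is fused to the C terminus of SOD1.

SOD1 mutations are linked to amyotrophic lateral sclerosis. The associated publication examined how a GFP tag alters SOD1 properties and what this implies for ALS research. The construct is therefore suited to expressing and visualising fluorescently tagged mutant SOD1 in cultured mammalian cells, bearing in mind that the tag itself may influence the protein's behaviour.
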