Addgene plasmid #26410: pF149 pSOD1G85RAcGFP1
Depositing lab: Elizabeth Fisher. Depositing organization: Medical Research Council, South Africa. Publication: Modification of superoxide dismutase 1 (SOD1) properties by a GFP tag--implications for research into amyotrophic lateral sclerosis (ALS). Stevens JC, Chia R, Hendriks WT, Bros-Facer V, van Minnen J, Martin JE, Jackson GS, Greensmith L, Schiavo G, Fisher EM. PLoS One. 2010 . 5(3):e9541. 10.1371/journal.pone.0009541 PubMed 20221404.
Backbone
  Vector backbone: pAcGFP1-N1
  Backbone manufacturer: Clontech
  Backbone size w/o insert (bp): 4700
  Vector type: Mammalian Expression
  Selectable markers: Neomycin (select with G418)
Growth in bacteria
  Bacterial resistance: Kanamycin, 50 μg/mL
  Growth temperature: 37°C
  Growth strain: DH5alpha
  Copy number: Unknown
Gene/Insert
  Gene/Insert name: SOD1
  Species: H. sapiens (human)
  Insert size (bp): 470
  Mutation: G85R
  Entrez Gene: SOD1 (a.k.a. ALS, ALS1, HEL-S-44, IPOA, SOD, STAHP, hSod1, homodimer)
  Tag / fusion protein: GFP (C terminal on insert)
  Cloning method: Restriction Enzyme; 5′ cloning site EcoRI (not destroyed); 3′ cloning site SalI (not destroyed)
  Sequencing primers: 5′ CMV-F
Resource information
  A portion of this plasmid was derived from a plasmid made by: human cDNA insert from cDNA clone cSOD1 from Professor Yoram Groner as described in Lieman-Hurwitzet al., 1982 and Sherman et al 1983.
Terms and licenses: Academic/Nonprofit Terms; Industry Terms: Not Available to Industry
Depositor comments: The complete cDNA was subcloned into the vector pET28. Site directed mutagenesis changed wildtype DNA sequence for codon 85 of the cDNA from GGC to CGC, resulting in the G85R mutation in the protein and then a PCR amplified the complete cDNA with EcoRI and SalI sites on the 5’ and 3’ end respectively. This EcoRI-Sal1 0.47kb fragment was cloned into the respective EcoRI and SalI sites of pAcGFP1N1. Thus SOD1 is 5’ of GFP and SOD1 lies upstream of GFP in the SOD1-GFP fusion protein.
How to cite: pF149 pSOD1G85RAcGFP1 was a gift from Elizabeth Fisher (Addgene plasmid # 26410 ; http://n2t.net/addgene:26410 ; RRID:Addgene_26410)
